>Addgene plasmid #180672 | pMYT019 | addgene full sequence | sequence record 369356 | Addgene NGS Result
CATGTGTACCTTGAATCTCATAAATTCCTTAATAACTGCTTCACCTTTAGAAACCATATGAGACCGACTA
CGGTTATCCACAGAATCAGGGGATAACGCAGGAAAGAACATGTGAGCAAAAGGCCAGCAAAAGGCCAGGA
ACCGTAAAAAGGCCGCGTTGCTGGCGTTTTTCCATAGGCTCCGCCCCCCTGACGAGCATCACAAAAATCG
ACGCTCAAGTCAGAGGTGGCGAAACCCGACAGGACTATAAAGATACCAGGCGTTTCCCCCTGGAAGCTCC
CTCGTGCGCTCTCCTGTTCCGACCCTGCCGCTTACCGGATACCTGTCCGCCTTTCTCCCTTCGGGAAGCG
TGGCGCTTTCTCATAGCTCACGCTGTAGGTATCTCAGTTCGGTGTAGGTCGTTCGCTCCAAGCTGGGCTG
TGTGCACGAACCCCCCGTTCAGCCCGACCGCTGCGCCTTATCCGGTAACTATCGTCTTGAGTCCAACCCG
GTAAGACACGACTTATCGCCACTGGCAGCAGCCACTGGTAACAGGATTAGCAGAGCGAGGTATGTAGGCG
GTGCTACAGAGTTCTTGAAGTGGTGGCCTAACTACGGCTACACTAGAAGAACAGTATTTGGTATCTGCGC
TCTGCTGAAGCCAGTTACCTTCGGAAAAAGAGTTGGTAGCTCTTGATCCGGCAAACAAACCACCGCTGGT
AGCGGTGGTTTTTTTGTTTGCAAGCAGCAGATTACGCGCAGAAAAAAAGGATCTCAAGAAGATCCTTTGA
TCTTTTCTACGGGGTCTGACGCTCAGTGGAACGAAAACTCACGTTAAGGGATTTTGGTCATGATTGATCG
GGCACGTAAGAGGTTCCAACTTTCACCATAATGAAATAAGATCACTACCGGGCGTATTTTTTGAGTTATC
GAGATTTTCAGGAGCTAAGGAAGCTAAAATGGAGAAAAAAATCACTGGATATACCACCGTTGATATATCC
CAATGGCATCGTAAAGAACATTTTGAGGCATTTCAGTCAGTTGCTCAATGTACCTATAACCAGACCGTTC
AGCTGGATATTACGGCCTTTTTAAAGACCGTAAAGAAAAATAAGCACAAGTTTTATCCGGCCTTTATTCA
CATTCTTGCCCGCCTGATGAATGCTCATCCGGAATTTCGTATGGCAATGAAAGACGGTGAGCTGGTGATA
TGGGATAGTGTTCACCCTTGTTACACCGTTTTCCATGAGCAAACTGAAACGTTTTCATCGCTCTGGAGTG
AATACCACGACGATTTCCGGCAGTTTCTACACATATATTCGCAAGATGTGGCGTGTTACGGTGAAAACCT
GGCCTATTTCCCTAAAGGGTTTATTGAGAATATGTTTTTCGTTTCAGCCAATCCCTGGGTGAGTTTCACC
AGTTTTGATTTAAACGTGGCCAATATGGACAACTTCTTCGCCCCCGTTTTCACCATGGGCAAATATTATA
CGCAAGGCGACAAGGTGCTGATGCCGCTGGCGATTCAGGTTCATCATGCCGTTTGTGATGGCTTCCATGT
CGGCAGAATGCTTAATGAATTACAACAGTACTGCGATGAGTGGCAGGGCGGGGCGTAATTTGATATCGAG
CTCGCTTGGACTCCTGTTGATAGATCCAGTAATGACCTCAGAACTCCATCTGGATTTGTTCAGAACGCTC
GGTTGCCGCCGGGCGTTTTTTATTGGTCTGGTCTCAGGATCCCTTGTATAATTCGTCCATACCACCAGTT
GAGTGTCTACCTTCACTTCTTTCATATTGTTCAACAACTGTGTAATCTTCATTATGAGAAGTGATATCCA
ACTTTCTATCAACGTTGTAAGCACCTGGCATTTGAACTGGTTTCTTAGCCTTGTATGTAGTCTTGAAATC
AGCCAAATATCTACCACCATCCTTCAATCTCAATGCCATCTTGATGTCACCCTTCAAAACACCATCTTCT
GGGTACAATCTTTCTGTTGAAGCTTCCCAACCCATAGTTTTCTTTTGCATAACTGGACCATCTGGTGGAA
AATTAGTACCTCTCAACTTAACCTTATAGATCAATGTACCATCTTCCAAAGAAGTATCTTGTGTAACAGT
AACTGCACCACCATCTTCGAAGTTCATAACTCTTTCCCATTTAAAACCTTCTGGGAATGATTGCTTGTAG
TAATCTGGGATATCTGCTGGATGTTTAATAAAAGCTCTTGAACCGTACATGAATTGTGGAGACAAGATAT
CCCAAGAAAATGGCAATGGACCACCTTTAGTAACCTTCAACTTAGCAGTTTGAGTACCTTCGTATGGTCT
ACCTTCACCTTCACCTTCAATTTCAAATTCGTGACCGTTCATACTACCTTC
Features (pLannotate 1.2.2; 5 found; start..end, strand, type, name):
    169..757     -  rep_origin     ori: high-copy-number ColE1/pMB1/pBR322/pUC origin of replication
    841..938     +  promoter       cat promoter: promoter of the E. coli cat gene encoding chloramphenicol acetyltransferase
    939..1595    +  CDS            cat: CAT_ECOLX - Experimental evidence at protein level: Swiss-Prot protein existence level 1. This enzyme is an effector of chloramphenicol resistance in bacteria. From Escherichia coli. This protein is used as a marker in many commonly used cloning vectors, such as pACYC184.
   1669..1703    +  terminator     lambda t0 terminator: minimal transcription terminator from phage lambda (Scholtissek and Grosse, 1987)
   1723..57      -  CDS            mScarlet-I (across the origin): mScarlet-I is a basic (constitutively fluorescent) red fluorescent protein published in 2016, derived from synthetic construct. It is reported to be a rapidly-maturing monomer with moderate acid sensitivity.
