[The description below was written by a language model from this plasmid's Addgene catalogue record and pLannotate feature annotations shown in this document.]
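Description:
pMYT019 is a small (about 2.4 kb) synthetic-biology part plasmid built on the pYTK001 entry vector of the yeast MoClo toolkit (YTK). It stores the coding sequence of the red fluorescent protein mScarlet-I as a "Type 3" part, the position that in the YTK hierarchy is reserved for coding sequences, so that it can be combined with promoter, terminator and other standardised parts from the YTK and the multiplex yeast toolkit (MYT) extension. The plasmid is maintained only in E. coli. A high-copy ColE1/pUC-type origin drives replication, and selection is by chloramphenicol through the cat gene, which is expressed from its native promoter and followed by the minimal lambda t0 terminator. The feature table shows no yeast origin, yeast selectable marker, or integration homology, consistent with a storage vector rather than a yeast-propagated plasmid.

The only payload is the mScarlet-I open reading frame, which spans the numbering origin of the sequenced record and lies on the opposite strand to the cat cassette. mScarlet-I is a synthetic, monomeric, rapidly maturing, constitutively fluorescent red protein with moderate acid sensitivity. No promoter or terminator is annotated around it, so the part is not expected to be expressed as it stands; expression depends on the regulatory parts chosen during assembly into a transcription unit. In MoClo-type toolkits, parts are normally released by type IIS restriction enzymes with position-specific overhangs, but those sites are not annotated and the recorded cloning sites are listed as unknown. Typical use is as a reporter or fluorescent coding module for engineering Saccharomyces cerevisiae constructs.
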