Addgene plasmid #180672: pMYT019
Purpose: Encodes mScarlet-I as a Type 3 part to be used in the Dueber YTK and Ellis MYT systems
Depositing lab: Tom Ellis. Depositing organization: Imperial College London. Publication: A Multiplex MoClo Toolkit for Extensive and Flexible Engineering of Saccharomyces cerevisiae. Shaw WM, Khalil AS, Ellis T. ACS Synth Biol. 2023 Nov 6. doi: 10.1021/acssynbio.3c00423. PubMed 37930278.
Backbone
  Vector backbone: pYTK001
  Backbone manufacturer: John Dueber
  Vector type: Synthetic Biology
Growth in bacteria
  Bacterial resistance: Chloramphenicol, 25 μg/mL
  Growth temperature: 37°C
  Growth strain: DH5alpha
  Copy number: High Copy
Gene/Insert
  Gene/Insert name: mScarlet-I
  Species: Synthetic
  Cloning method: Restriction Enzyme; 5′ cloning site Unknown (unknown if destroyed)
Terms and licenses: Academic/Nonprofit Terms; Industry Terms: Not Available to Industry
How to cite: pMYT019 was a gift from Tom Ellis (Addgene plasmid # 180672 ; http://n2t.net/addgene:180672 ; RRID:Addgene_180672)
